>Addgene plasmid #221097 | pRS415-ADH1pr-CFAPoptim | addgene full sequence | sequence record 438043 | Addgene NGS Result
AAAAAAAAAAAATACAACAAATAAAAAACACTCAATGACCTGACCATTTGATGGAGTTTAAGTCAATACC
TTCTTGAACCATTTCCCATAATGGTGAAAGTTCCCTCAAGAATTTTACTCTGTCAGAAACGGCCTTAACG
ACGTAGTCGATATGGTGCACTCTCAGTACAATCTGCTCTGATGCCGCATAGTTAAGCCAGCCCCGACACC
CGCCAACACCCGCTGACGCGCCCTGACGGGCTTGTCTGCTCCCGGCATCCGCTTACAGACAAGCTGTGAC
CGTCTCCGGGAGCTGCATGTGTCAGAGGTTTTCACCGTCATCACCGAAACGCGCGAGACGAAAGGGCCTC
GTGATACGCCTATTTTTATAGGTTAATGTCATGATAATAATGGTTTCTTAGGACGGATCGCTTGCCTGTA
ACTTACACGCGCCTCGTATCTTTTAATGATGGAATAATTTGGGAATTTACTCTGTGTTTATTTATTTTTA
TGTTTTGTATTTGGATTTTAGAAAGTAAATAAAGAAGGTAGAAGAGTTACGGAATGAAGAAAAAAAAATA
AACAAAGGTTTAAAAAATTTCAACAAAAAGCGTACTTTACATATATATTTATTAGACAAGAAAAGCAGAT
TAAATAGATATACATTCGATTAACGATAAGTAAAATGTAAAATCACAGGATTTTCGTGTGTGGTCTTCTA
CACAGACAAGATGAAACAATTCGGCATTAATACCTGAGAGCAGGAAGAGCAAGATAAAAGGTAGTATTTG
TTGGCGATCCCCCTAGAGTCTTTTACATCTTCGGAAAACAAAAACTATTTTTTCTTTAATTTCTTTTTTT
ACTTTCTATTTTTAATTTATATATTTATATTAAAAAATTTAAATTATAATTATTTTTATAGCACGTGATG
AAAAGGACCCAGGTGGCACTTTTCGGGGAAATGTGCGCGGAACCCCTATTTGTTTATTTTTCTAAATACA
TTCAAATATGTATCCGCTCATGAGACAATAACCCTGATAAATGCTTCAATAATATTGAAAAAGGAAGAGT
ATGAGTATTCAACATTTCCGTGTCGCCCTTATTCCCTTTTTTGCGGCATTTTGCCTTCCTGTTTTTGCTC
ACCCAGAAACGCTGGTGAAAGTAAAAGATGCTGAAGATCAGTTGGGTGCACGAGTGGGTTACATCGAACT
GGATCTCAACAGCGGTAAGATCCTTGAGAGTTTTCGCCCCGAAGAACGTTTTCCAATGATGAGCACTTTT
AAAGTTCTGCTATGTGGCGCGGTATTATCCCGTATTGACGCCGGGCAAGAGCAACTCGGTCGCCGCATAC
ACTATTCTCAGAATGACTTGGTTGAGTACTCACCAGTCACAGAAAAGCATCTTACGGATGGCATGACAGT
AAGAGAATTATGCAGTGCTGCCATAACCATGAGTGATAACACTGCGGCCAACTTACTTCTGACAACGATC
GGAGGACCGAAGGAGCTAACCGCTTTTTTGCACAACATGGGGGATCATGTAACTCGCCTTGATCGTTGGG
AACCGGAGCTGAATGAAGCCATACCAAACGACGAGCGTGACACCACGATGCCTGTAGCAATGGCAACAAC
GTTGCGCAAACTATTAACTGGCGAACTACTTACTCTAGCTTCCCGGCAACAATTAATAGACTGGATGGAG
GCGGATAAAGTTGCAGGACCACTTCTGCGCTCGGCCCTTCCGGCTGGCTGGTTTATTGCTGATAAATCTG
GAGCCGGTGAGCGTGGGTCTCGCGGTATCATTGCAGCACTGGGGCCAGATGGTAAGCCCTCCCGTATCGT
AGTTATCTACACGACGGGGAGTCAGGCAACTATGGATGAACGAAATAGACAGATCGCTGAGATAGGTGCC
TCACTGATTAAGCATTGGTAACTGTCAGACCAAGTTTACTCATATATACTTTAGATTGATTTAAAACTTC
ATTTTTAATTTAAAAGGATCTAGGTGAAGATCCTTTTTGATAATCTCATGACCAAAATCCCTTAACGTGA
GTTTTCGTTCCACTGAGCGTCAGACCCCGTAGAAAAGATCAAAGGATCTTCTTGAGATCCTTTTTTTCTG
CGCGTAATCTGCTGCTTGCAAACAAAAAAACCACCGCTACCAGCGGTGGTTTGTTTGCCGGATCAAGAGC
TACCAACTCTTTTTCCGAAGGTAACTGGCTTCAGCAGAGCGCAGATACCAAATACTGTTCTTCTAGTGTA
GCCGTAGTTAGGCCACCACTTCAAGAACTCTGTAGCACCGCCTACATACCTCGCTCTGCTAATCCTGTTA
CCAGTGGCTGCTGCCAGTGGCGATAAGTCGTGTCTTACCGGGTTGGACTCAAGACGATAGTTACCGGATA
AGGCGCAGCGGTCGGGCTGAACGGGGGGTTCGTGCACACAGCCCAGCTTGGAGCGAACGACCTACACCGA
ACTGAGATACCTACAGCGTGAGCTATGAGAAAGCGCCACGCTTCCCGAAGGGAGAAAGGCGGACAGGTAT
CCGGTAAGCGGCAGGGTCGGAACAGGAGAGCGCACGAGGGAGCTTCCAGGGGGAAACGCCTGGTATCTTT
ATAGTCCTGTCGGGTTTCGCCACCTCTGACTTGAGCGTCGATTTTTGTGATGCTCGTCAGGGGGGCGGAG
CCTATGGAAAAACGCCAGCAACGCGGCCTTTTTACGGTTCCTGGCCTTTTGCTGGCCTTTTGCTCACATG
TTCTTTCCTGCGTTATCCCCTGATTCTGTGGATAACCGTATTACCGCCTTTGAGTGAGCTGATACCGCTC
GCCGCAGCCGAACGACCGAGCGCAGCGAGTCAGTGAGCGAGGAAGCGGAAGAGCGCCCAATACGCAAACC
GCCTCTCCCCGCGCGTTGGCCGATTCATTAATGCAGCTGGCACGACAGGTTTCCCGACTGGAAAGCGGGC
AGTGAGCGCAACGCAATTAATGTGAGTTAGCTCACTCATTAGGCACCCCAGGCTTTACACTTTATGCTTC
CGGCTCGTATGTTGTGTGGAATTGTGAGCGGATAACAATTTCACACAGGAAACAGCTATGACCATGATTA
CGCCAAGCGCGCAATTAACCCTCACTAAAGGGAACAAAAGCTGGAGCTCGCCGGGATCGAAGAAATGATG
GTAAATGAAATAGGAAATCAAGGAGCATGAAGGCAAAAGACAAATATAAGGGTCGAACGAAAAATAAAGT
GAAAAGTGTTGATATGATGTATTTGGCTTTGCGGCGCCGAAAAAACGAGTTTACGCAATTGCACAATCAT
GCTGACTCTGTGGCGGACCCGCGCTCTTGCCGGCCCGGCGATAACGCTGGGCGTGAGGCTGTGCCCGGCG
GAGTTTTTTGCGCCTGCATTTTCCAAGGTTTACCCTGCGCTAAGGGGCGAGATTGGAGAAGCAATAAGAA
TGCCGGTTGGGGTTGCGATGATGACGACCACGACAACTGGTGTCATTATTTAAGTTGCCGAAAGAACCTG
AGTGCATTTGCAACATGAGTATACTAGAAGAATGAGCCAAGACTTGCGAGACGCGAGTTTGCCGGTGGTG
CGAACAATAGAGCGACCATGACCTTGAAGGTGAGACGCGCATAACCGCTAGAGTACTTTGAAGAGGAAAC
AGCAATAGGGTTGCTACCAGTATAAATAGACAGGTACATACAACACTGGAAATGGTTGTCTGTTTGAGTA
CGCTTTCAATTCATTTGGGTGTGCACTTTATTATGTTACAATATGGAAGGGAACTTTACACTTCTCCTAT
GCACATATATTAATTAAAGTCCAATGCTAGTAGAGAAGGGGGGTAACACCCCTCCGCGCTCTTTTCCGAT
TTTTTTCTAAACCGTGGAATATTTCGGATATCCTTTTGTTGTTTCCGGGTGTACAATATGGACTTCCTCT
TTTCTGGCAACCAAACCCATACATCGGGATTCCTATAATACCTTCGTTGGTCTCCCTAACATGTAGGTGG
CGGAGGGGAGATATACAATAGAACAGATACCAGACAAGACATAATGGGCTAAACAAGACTACACCAATTA
CACTGCCTCATTGATGGTGGTACATAACGAACTAATACTGTAGCCCTAGACTTGATAGCCATCATCATAT
CGAAGTTTCACTACCCTTTTTCCATTTGCCATCTATTGAAGTAATAATAGGCGCATGCAACTTCTTTTCT
TTTTTTTTCTTTTCTCTCTCCCCCGTTGTTGTCTCACCATATCCGCAATGACAAAAAAATGATGGAAGAC
ACTAAAGGAAAAAATTAACGACAAAGACAGCACCAACAGATGTCGTTGTTCCAGAGCTGATGAGGGGTAT
CTCGAAGCACACGAAACTTTTTCCTTCCTTCATTCACGCACACTACTCTCTAATGAGCAACGGTATACGG
CCTTCCTTCCAGTTACTTGAATTTGAAATAAAAAAAAGTTTGCTGTCTTGCTATCAAGTATAAATAGACC
TGCAATTATTAATCTTTTGTTTCCTCGTCATTGTTCTCGTTCCCTTTCTTCCTTGTTTCTTTTTCTGCAC
AATATTTCAAGCTATACCAAGCATACAATCAACTCCAAGCTGGCCGCTCTAGAACTAGTGGATCCCCCGG
GCTGCAGGAATTCGATATCAAGCTTATCGATACCGTCGACCTCGACGCGGGTGCGGGTGCGGGTATGCAG
GCCGTCGTTACCCAAGAACCTAGTGTTACCGTTAGCCCAGGTGGTACTGTTATACTTACTTGTGGAAGTG
GTACGGGTGCCGTCACATCTGGTCATTATGCAAATTGGTTTCAACAAAAACCAGGACAAGCTCCAAGAGC
TTTGATTTTTGATACTGATAAGAAGTATTCTTGGACCCCAGGTAGATTTTCTGGATCTTTGCTGGGAGCA
AAGGCAGCTTTGACAATATCAGATGCTCAGCCTGAGGACGAAGCCGAGTATTACTGTTCTCTTAGCGACG
TGGATGGCTACTTGTTTGGCGGTGGAACACAACTGACGGTTCTGTCCGGTGGTGGCGGCTCTGGTGGCGG
TGGCAGCGGCGGTGGTGGTTCCGGAGGCGGCGGTTCTCAGGCTGTGGTGACTCAGGAGCCGTCAGTGACT
GTGTCCCCAGGAGGGACAGTCATTCTCACTTGTGGCTCCGGCACTGGAGCTGTCACCAGTGGTCATTATG
CCAACTGGTTCCAGCAGAAGCCTGGCCAAGCCCCCAGGGCACTTATATTTGACACCGACAAGAAGTATTC
CTGGACCCCTGGCCGATTCTCAGGCTCCCTCCTTGGGGCCAAGGCTGCCCTGACCATCTCGGATGCGCAG
CCTGAAGATGAGGCTGAGTATTACTGTTCGCTCTCCGACGTTGACGGTTATCTGTTCGGAGGAGGCACCC
AGCTGACCGTCCTCTCCGAGCAGAAGCTGATCAGCGAGGAGGACCTGGAGCAGAAGCTGATCAGCGAGGA
GGACCTGTAACGCCTCGAGTCATGTAATTAGTTATGTCACGCTTACATTCACGCCCTCCCCCCACATCCG
CTCTAACCGAAAAGGAAGGAGTTAGACAACCTGAAGTCTAGGTCCCTATTTATTTTTTTATAGTTATGTT
AGTATTAAGAACGTTATTTATATTTCAAATTTTTCTTTTTTTTCTGTACAGACGCGTGTACGCATGTAAC
ATTATACTGAAAACCTTGCTTGAGAAGGTTTTGGGACGCTCGAAGGCTTTAATTTGCGGCCGGTACCCAA
TTCGCCCTATAGTGAGTCGTATTACGCGCGCTCACTGGCCGTCGTTTTACAACGTCGTGACTGGGAAAAC
CCTGGCGTTACCCAACTTAATCGCCTTGCAGCACATCCCCCTTTCGCCAGCTGGCGTAATAGCGAAGAGG
CCCGCACCGATCGCCCTTCCCAACAGTTGCGCAGCCTGAATGGCGAATGG
[124 nt withheld, positions 5931-6054]
C
[91 nt withheld, positions 6056-6146]
A
[49 nt withheld, positions 6148-6196]
CCTTTGACGTTGGAGTCCACGTTCTTT
[37 nt withheld, positions 6224-6260]
ACCCTATCTCGGTCTATTCTTTTGATTTATAAGGGATTTTGCCGATTTCGGCCTATTGGTTAAAAAATGA
GCTGATTTAACAAAAATTTAACGCGAATTTTAACAAAATATTAACGCTTACAATTTCCTGATGCGGTATT
TTCTCCTTACGCATCTGTGCGGTATTTCACACCGCATATCGACCGGTCGAGGAGAACTTCTAGTATATCT
ACATACCTAATATTATTGCCTTATTAAAAATGGAATCCCAACAATTACATCAAAATCCACATTCTCTTCA
AAATCAATTGTCCTGTACTTCCTTGTTCATGTGTGTTCAAAAACGTTATATTTATAGGATAATTATACTC
TATTTCTCAACAAGTAATTGGTTGTTTGGCCGAGCGGTCTAAGGCGCCTGATTCAAGAAATATCTTGACC
GCAGTTAACTGTGGGAATACTCAGGTATCGTAAGATGCAAGAGTTCGAATCTCTTAGCAACCATTATTTT
TTTCCTCAACATAACGAGAACACACAGGGGCGCTATCGCACAGAATCAAATTCGATGACTGGAAATTTTT
TGTTAATTTCAGAGGTCGCCTGACGCATATACCTTTTTCAACTGAAAAATTGGGAGAAAAAGGAAAGGTG
AGAGCGCCGGAACCGGCTTTTCATATAGAATAGAGAAGCGTTCATGACTAAATGCTTGCATCACAATACT
TGAAGTTGACAATATTATTTAAGGACCTATTGTTTTTTCCAATAGGTGGTTAGCAATCGTCTTACTTTCT
AACTTTTCTTACCTTTTACATTTCAGCAATATATATATATATATTTCAAGGATATACCATTCTAATGTCT
GCCCCTAAGAAGATCGTCGTTTTGCCAGGTGACCACGTTGGTCAAGAAATCACAGCCGAAGCCATTAAGG
TTCTTAAAGCTATTTCTGATGTTCGTTCCAATGTCAAGTTCGATTTCGAAAATCATTTAATTGGTGGTGC
TGCTATCGATGCTACAGGTGTTCCACTTCCAGATGAGGCGCTGGAAGCCTCCAAGAAGGCTGATGCCGTT
TTGTTAGGTGCTGTGGGTGGTCCTAAATGGGGTACCGGTAGTGTTAGACCTGAACAAGGTTTACTAAAAA
TCCGTAAAGAACTTCAATTGTACGCCAACTTAAGACCATGTAACTTTGCATCCGACTCTCTTTTAGACTT
ATCTCCAATCAAGCCACAATTTGCTAAAGGTACTGACTTCGTTGTTGTCAGAGAATTAGTGGGAGGTATT
TACTTTGGTAAGAGAAAGGAAGACGATGGTGATGGTGTCGCTTGGGATAGTGAACAATACACCGTTCCAG
AAGTGCAAAGAATCACAAGAATGGCCGCTTTCATGGCCCTACAACATGAGCCACCATTGCCTATTTGGTC
CTTGGATAAAGCTAATGTTTTGGCCTCTTCAAGATTATGGAGAAAAACTGTGGAGGAAACCATCAAGAAC
GAATTCCCTACATTGAAGGTTCAACATCAATTGATTGATTCTGCCGCCATGATCCTAGTTAAGAACCCAA
CCCACCTAAATGGTATTATAATCACCAGCAACATGTTTGGTGATATCATCTCCGATGAAGCCTCCGTTAT
CCCAGGTTCCTTGGGTTTGTTGCCATCTGCGTCCTTGGCCTCTTTGCCAGACAAGAACACCGCATTTGGT
TTGTACGAACCATGCCACGGTTCTGCTCCAGATTTGCCAAAGAATAAGGTCAACCCTATCGCCACTATCT
TGTCTGCTGCAATGATGTTGAAATTGTCATTGAACTTGCCTGAAGAAGGTAAGGCCATTGAAGATGCAGT
TAAAAAGGTTTTGGATGCAGGTATCAGAACTGGTGATTTAGGTGGTTCCAACAGTACCACCGAAGTCGGT
GATGCTGTCGCCGAAGAAGTTAAGAAAATCCTTGCTTAAAAAGATTCTCTTTTTTTATGATATTTGTACA
TAAACTTTATAAATGAAATTCATAATAGAAACGACACGAAATTACAAAATGGAATATGTTCATAGGGTAG
ACGAAACTATATACGCAATCTACATACATTTATCAAGAAGGAGAAAAAGGAGGATGTAAAGGAATACAGG
TAAGCAAATTGATACTAATGGCTCAACGTGATAAGGAAAAAGAATTGCACTTTAACATTAATATTGACAA
GGAGGAGGGCACCACACAAAAAGTTAGGTGTAACAGAAAATCATGAAACTATGATTCCTAATTTATATAT
TGGAGGATTTTCTCTA
Features (pLannotate 1.2.2; 24 found; start..end, strand, type, name):
     35..151     -  CDS            NFS1 (fragment): NFS1_YEAST - Also known as SPL1 From Saccharomyces cerevisiae (strain ATCC 204508 / S288c) (Baker's yeast).
    150..200     -  misc_feature   bom (fragment): basis of mobility region from pBR322
    302..337     -  CDS            rop (fragment): Rop protein, which maintains plasmids at low copy number; rop
    406..909     -  misc_feature   CEN/ARS: S. cerevisiae CEN6 centromere fused to an autonomously replicating sequence
    946..1050    +  promoter       AmpR promoter: bla
   1051..1911    +  CDS            AmpR: β-lactamase; bla; confers resistance to ampicillin, carbenicillin, and related antibiotics
   2082..2670    +  rep_origin     ori: high-copy-number ColE1/pMB1/pBR322/pUC origin of replication
   2853..2945    +  CDS            lacI (fragment): lac repressor; lacI; The lac repressor binds to the lac operator to inhibit transcription in E. coli. This inhibition can be relieved by adding lactose or isopropyl-β-D-thiogalactopyranoside (IPTG).
   2958..2979    +  protein_bind   CAP binding site: CAP binding activates transcription in the presence of cAMP. E. coli catabolite activator protein
   2994..3024    +  promoter       lac promoter: promoter for the E. coli lac operon
   3032..3048    +  protein_bind   lac operator: The lac repressor binds to the lac operator to inhibit transcription in E. coli. This inhibition can be relieved by adding lactose or isopropyl-β-D-thiogalactopyranoside (IPTG). lac repressor encoded by lacI
   3093..3111    +  promoter       T3 promoter: promoter for bacteriophage T3 RNA polymerase
   3177..3515    +  CDS            YO085_YEAST: Protein predicted: Swiss-Prot protein existence level 4. From Saccharomyces cerevisiae (strain ATCC 204508 / S288c) (Baker's yeast).
   3880..4584    +  promoter       ADH1 promoter: S. cerevisiae ADH1; promoter for alcohol dehydrogenase 1
   4592..4665    +  misc_feature   MCS (fragment): pBluescript multiple cloning site
   4688..5407    +  CDS            FAPα2: fluorogen-activating protein composed of a dimer of the L5-MG single-chain antibody fragment (Szent-Gyorgyi et al., 2008) binds malachite green derivatives to produce red fluorescence
   5480..5727    +  terminator     CYC1 terminator: S. cerevisiae CYC1; transcription terminator for CYC1
   5746..5764    -  promoter       T7 promoter: promoter for bacteriophage T7 RNA polymerase
   5772..5927    +  CDS            lacZα (fragment): LacZα fragment of β-galactosidase; lacZ fragment
   5931..6359    +  rep_origin     f1 ori (sequence partly withheld): f1 bacteriophage origin of replication; arrow indicates direction of (+) strand synthesis
   6387..6439    -  misc_feature   bom (fragment): basis of mobility region from pBR322
   6470..6547    +  CDS            YO192_YEAST (fragment): Experimental evidence at protein level: Swiss-Prot protein existence level 1. From Saccharomyces cerevisiae (strain ATCC 204508 / S288c) (Baker's yeast).
   6687..7094    +  promoter       LEU2 promoter: S. cerevisiae LEU2
   7095..8189    +  CDS            LEU2: 3-isopropylmalate dehydrogenase, required for leucine biosynthesis; S. cerevisiae LEU2; yeast auxotrophic marker
