[The description below was written by a language model from this plasmid's Addgene catalogue record and pLannotate feature annotations shown in this document.]
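Description:
pRS415-ADH1pr-CFAPoptim is a yeast expression shuttle vector built on the pRS415 backbone. It serves as an empty tagging backbone for fusing a fluorogen-activating protein (FAP) to the C-terminus of a gene of interest in Saccharomyces cerevisiae. In yeast it is maintained as a low-copy centromeric plasmid through a CEN6/ARS element and is selected by leucine prototrophy using the LEU2 marker under its own promoter. In E. coli it replicates from a ColE1/pUC-type origin with ampicillin resistance (bla). An f1 origin and the pBluescript-derived lac promoter/lacZα remnants, with flanking T3 and T7 promoters, are also present. Several short annotated fragments (NFS1, rop, bom, lacI and small yeast ORF matches) appear to be backbone or flanking genomic remnants rather than functional parts.

The expression cassette consists of the constitutive S. cerevisiae ADH1 promoter, a partial multiple cloning site, the FAP coding region and the CYC1 terminator. According to the depositor, a Linker-MYC-FAPoptim-MYC segment was placed between the SalI and XhoI sites of pRS415-ADH1pr. An open reading frame cloned in frame into the upstream polylinker therefore acquires a linker, a yeast-optimized FAP and two MYC epitopes. The feature table identifies the FAP as matching FAPα2, a dimer of the L5-MG single-chain antibody fragment that fluoresces red only when it binds malachite green derivatives. The MYC tags and linker are not annotated separately in the table. No gene of interest is present in the deposited plasmid. The associated work uses this optimized tag for quantitative protein trafficking and colocalization studies in yeast, and the MYC epitopes additionally permit immunodetection.
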