Addgene plasmid #221097: pRS415-ADH1pr-CFAPoptim
Purpose: (Empty Backbone) FAP insert for C-terminally tagging genes of interest (optimized FAP for yeast expression + 2xMYC tag)
Depositing lab: Allyson O’Donnell. Depositing organization: University of Pittsburgh (University, School of Medicine, and Cancer Institute). Publication: Optimization of the fluorogen-activating protein tag for quantitative protein trafficking and colocalization studies in S. cerevisiae. Oppenheimer KG, Hager NA, McAtee CK, Filiztekin E, Shang C, Warnick JA, Bruchez MP, Brodsky JL, Prosser DC, Kwiatkowski AV, O'Donnell AF. Mol Biol Cell. 2024 Jul 1;35(7):mr5. doi: 10.1091/mbc.E24-04-0174. Epub 2024 May 29. PubMed 38809589.
Backbone
  Vector backbone: pRS415
  Vector type: Yeast Expression
  Selectable markers: LEU2
Growth in bacteria
  Bacterial resistance: Ampicillin, 100 μg/mL
  Growth temperature: 37°C
  Growth strain: DH5alpha
  Copy number: Low Copy
Gene/Insert
  Gene/Insert name: None
Terms and licenses: Academic/Nonprofit Terms; Industry Terms: Not Available to Industry
Depositor comments: The Linker-MYC-FAPoptim-MYC sequence was cloned into the SalI and XhoI sites of the pRS415-ADH1pr plasmid.
How to cite: pRS415-ADH1pr-CFAPoptim was a gift from Allyson O’Donnell (Addgene plasmid # 221097 ; http://n2t.net/addgene:221097 ; RRID:Addgene_221097)
